>Addgene plasmid #244800 | CL20_mEGFP_Vidr_033 | addgene full sequence | sequence record 488262 | Addgene NGS Result
TTGAGATCCTTTTTTTCTGCGCGTAATCTGCTGCTTGCAAACAAAAAAACCACCGCTACCAGCGGTGGTT
TGTTTGCCGGATCAAGAGCTACCAACTCTTTTTCCGAAGGTAACTGGCTTCAGCAGAGCGCAGATACCAA
ATACTGTTCTTCTAGTGTAGCCGTAGTTAGGCCACCACTTCAAGAACTCTGTAGCACCGCCTACATACCT
CGCTCTGCTAATCCTGTTACCAGTGGCTGCTGCCAGTGGCGATAAGTCGTGTCTTACCGGGTTGGACTCA
AGACGATAGTTACCGGATAAGGCGCAGCGGTCGGGCTGAACGGGGGGTTCGTGCACACAGCCCAGCTTGG
AGCGAACGACCTACACCGAACTGAGATACCTACAGCGTGAGCTATGAGAAAGCGCCACGCTTCCCGAAGG
GAGAAAGGCGGACAGGTATCCGGTAAGCGGCAGGGTCGGAACAGGAGAGCGCACGAGGGAGCTTCCAGGG
GGAAACGCCTGGTATCTTTATAGTCCTGTCGGGTTTCGCCACCTCTGACTTGAGCGTCGATTTTTGTGAT
GCTCGTCAGGGGGGCGGAGCCTATGGAAAAACGCCAGCAACGCGGCCTTTTTACGGTTCCTGGCCTTTTG
CTGGCCTTTTGCTCACATGTTCTTTCCTGCGTTATCCCCTGATTCTGTGGATAACCGTATTACCGCCTTT
GAGTGAGCTGATACCGCTCGCCGCAGCCGAACGACCGAGCGCAGCGAGTCAGTGAGCGAGGAAGCGGAAG
AGCGCCCAATACGCAAACCGCCTCTCCCCGCGCGTTGGCCGATTCATTAATGCAGCGGATCCAGACATGA
TAAGATACATTGATGAGTTTGGACAAACCACAACTAGAATGCAGTGAAAAAAATGCTTTATTTGTGAAAT
TTGTGATGCTATTGCTTTATTTGTAACCATTATAAGCTGCAATAAACAAGTTAGCTTTTTGCAAAAGCCT
AGGCCTCCAAAAAAGCCTCCTCACTACTTCTGGAATAGCTCAGAGGCCGAGGCGGCCTCGGCCTCTGCAT
AAATAAAAAAAATTAGTCAGCCATGGGGCGGAGAATGGGCGGAACTGGGCGGAGTTAGGGGCGGGATGGG
CGGAGTTAGGGGCGGGACTATGGTTGCTGACTAATTGAGATGCGGATCCGCTGGCACGACAGGTTTCCCG
ACTGGAAAGCGGGCAGTGAGCGCAACGCAATTAATGTGAGTTAGCTCACTCATTAGGCACCCCAGGCTTT
ACACTTTATGCTTCCGGCTCGTATGTTGTGTGGAATTGTGAGCGGATAACAATTTCACACAGGAAACAGC
TATGACCATGATTACGCCAAGCTTGGGCTGCAGGTCGAGGGATCTCCATAAGAGAAGAGGGACAGCTATG
ACTGGGAGTAGTCAGGAGAGGAGGAAAAATCTGGCTAGTAAAACATGTAAGGAAAATTTTAGGGATGTTA
AAGAAAAAAATAACACAAAACAAAATATAAAAAAAATCTAACCTCAAGTCAAGGCTTTTCTATGGAATAA
GGAATGGACAGCAGGGGGCTGTTTCATATACTGATGACCTCTTTATAGCCAACCTTTGTTCATGGCAGCC
AGCATATGGGCATATGTTGCCAAACTCTAAACCAAATACTCATTCTGATGTTTTAAATGATTTGCCCTCC
CATATGTCCTTCCGAGTGAGAGACACAAAAAATTCCAACACACTATTGCAATGAAAATAAATTTCCTTTA
TTAGCCAGAAGTCAGATGCTCAAGGGGCTTCATGATGTCCCCATAATTTTTGGCAGAGGGAAAAAGATCT
GCTAGCTCGAGCAGCTGAAGCTTTATTGAGGCTTAAGCAGTGGGTTCCCTAGTTAGCCAGAGAGCTCCCA
GGCTCAGATCTGGTCTAACCAGAGAGACCCAGTACAGGCAAAAAGCAGATCTTGTCTTCTTTGGGAGTGA
ATTAGCCCTTCCAGTCCCCCCTTTTCTTTTAAAAAGTGGCTAAGATCTACAGCTGCCTTGTAAGTCATTG
GTCTTAAAGGTACCGTAATCTTATCTAGAACCGGTTCACGCGATGATCCCCCAACTATCAGGCAACCCTT
GTGTACTAGGTGCTGGGGTATTTGACTCACGCTTTGTGAAATCCATGTTTACATAGTCACTTGAGGAATC
TGCTTCGCGCTGCTCATGTGTAGGCTTTTGCGGTTTAGGCTTAATTTTGTAACCTTTCGTAATGAAGCTA
AGGCGATTTGGGCGCTTTGCCTTATTTTTGGGCGGCTCGTGGTCTGATGGTTTCGAAGGGGAACCGCCGT
CGCCCGGTTTACTAAACGAGCCTTCCCCGCTCGGTTTGCTTGCAGCGTCTTTTGGGTCCCAATTGTACGA
AACCTCCTTATCCAAACCACGGCCCAGAAACTTACCCGGCAACATAGGAACGTACTCGGAATTATCGTTT
TGGCCCAAGGGGGAGCTGCGAAATGGGTTCGGAAGTGAAAAGTAGCTAGACCAGGACTTACTGGAAGATC
CTCCCTGTGGGTTACGTGGGTTTTTAGGGATAGCGCCTGCACCCGGCGCCATGAACATATAGTCCGATTC
GGAGTCATTATCTTTCGAGTCATCCTCTTTGTTGGTATCCGGCGCTTTAGGTGGGCTGGGTGCAGGAGGG
GGGCTCACGCGAGGAAACATCATCATGTAACCACGCGAATCCTCGAAAGGCGAACGCGAGTGACGTTTTT
TTGACGCGGAAACGTTTTGGGGGGCCATGGGCATATAATCAGAGCTGCTCACAAGGGGCGTGGCAACACC
CGGACGCATGGGTACATAGGGATCGTCTTCATCTTCGTCAAAAGCACGAGCGCGGTGCGGTCCGCGTGCG
GCACCTTCTGGAATCTCGGCGTCTTTAACCTCTTTGGCCTCCTTACATTCCTTAGTGGCTCCACGATCCA
CACAAAAATATAAGCGGAAACGGCCACCGCTTTTTCCCTTGCCTCCAGTGCCCCCAGCCGGTGGGGGAGG
CGGCGGCGGAGGCGGGGGTGGTGGCATTTGTTGTTGCTTTGATTGCGTTAATTTACCGAAGTAGCTACGC
TTCTTAAGTGATTTACCACGCTCCCCATCACCGTCGGAACCTTTGCCTGAGCCAGAACCTTTTCCTCCTC
CGCTGTTTTTACCCCCTCCCGATCCATGGCCGTCTCCCGGACCTTGACCACCACCCGAACCATGTCCCCC
TCCTGGGCGCTGACCACCGCCGGAACCATGGCCTCCAGCTGTCCCCTGACCGTCACGTGAACACTGATTT
CCTCCTGAGCCTTGACCGTTAGATCCTTGGCCCCCGCGGCTCCCCTGACCTTCTCCAGAGCATTGATTAC
CTCCGGAAGAGTGGCTGGACGACCCTTGCCCGTTGGAACCTTGTCCTCCACCCGACCCGCGGCCGTTTCC
AGACCCCCAATTATTCATTGGCATGTAATCCCCTCCCGACCCCTCCTGATCTTCTTTACCTTGGGGATTG
CCCTCTTCACCAAAATTTCCCGAACCCGAGCCAGACACTTCCGACGATAAACGTGCGCCATTATTAGGTG
CCTCAGCCGGATGACGTGGACGTGCAGGAGACGGAGCAAGACGACGAAAGAAGCTAGCCGGTACGGAAAC
CGCACGACGGGAACGACGACCGCGAGGAAGGTGCAGACGGCCGCGGCGGGAATGAGCGACAGGTTCGGAG
GGGGTGACAAAGCGGCGCCGGGAAGCGGCCGCACTTCCCCCGGAGCCTCCGCTTCCGCCCTTGTACAGCT
CGTCCATGCCGAGAGTGATCCCGGCGGCGGTCACGAACTCCAGCAGGACCATGTGATCGCGCTTCTCGTT
GGGGTCTTTGCTCAGCTTGGACTGGGTGCTCAGGTAGTGGTTGTCGGGCAGCAGCACGGGGCCGTCGCCG
ATGGGGGTGTTCTGCTGGTAGTGGTCGGCGAGCTGCACGCTGCCGTCCTCGATGTTGTGGCGGATCTTGA
AGTTCACCTTGATGCCGTTCTTCTGCTTGTCGGCCATGATATAGACGTTGTGGCTGTTGTAGTTGTACTC
CAGCTTGTGCCCCAGGATGTTGCCGTCCTCCTTGAAGTCGATGCCCTTCAGCTCGATGCGGTTCACCAGG
GTGTCGCCCTCGAACTTCACCTCGGCGCGGGTCTTGTAGTTGCCGTCGTCCTTGAAGAAGATGGTGCGCT
CCTGGACGTAGCCTTCGGGCATGGCGGACTTGAAGAAGTCGTGCTGCTTCATGTGGTCGGGGTAGCGGCT
GAAGCACTGCACGCCGTAGGTCAGGGTGGTCACGAGGGTGGGCCAGGGCACGGGCAGCTTGCCGGTGGTG
CAGATGAACTTCAGGGTCAGCTTGCCGTAGGTGGCATCGCCCTCGCCCTCGCCGGACACGCTGAACTTGT
GGCCGTTTACGTCGCCGTCCAGCTCGACCAGGATGGGCACCACCCCGGTGAACAGCTCCTCGCCCTTGCT
CACCATGGTGGCGACCGGTGGATCCCGGGCCCGCGGTACCGTCGACTGCAGAATTCGGTTCACTAAACGA
GCCCGGTTCACTAAACGAGCTCTGCTTATATAGACCTCCCACCGTACACGCCTACCGCCCATTTGCGTCA
ATGGGGCGGAGTTGTTACGACATTTTGGAAAGTCCCGTTGATTTTGGTGCCAAAACAAACTCCCATTGAC
GTCAATGGGGTGGAGACTTGGAAATCCCCGTGAGTCAAACCGCTATCCACGCCCATTGATGTACTGCCAA
AACCGCATCACCATGGTAATAGCGATGACTAATACGTAGATGTACTGCCAAGTAGGAAAGTCCCATAAGG
TCATGTACTGGGCATAATGCCAGGCGGGCCATTTACCGTCATTGACGTCAATAGGGGGCGTACTTGGCAT
ATGATACACTTGATGTACTGCCAAGTGGGCAGTTTACCGTAAATACTCCACCCATTGACGTCAATGGAAA
GTCCCTATTGGCGTTACTATGGGAACATACGTCATTATTGACGTCAATGGGCGGGGGTCGTTGGGCGGTC
AGCCAGGCGGGCCATTTACCGTAAGTTATGTAACGCGGAACTCCATATATGGGCTATGAACTAATGACCC
CGTAATTGATTACTATTAATAACTAGCACGCGTTCGAAGCTTGAGCTCGGTCCCCTCGGGGTTGGGAGGT
GGGTCTGAAACGATAATGGTGAATATCCCTGCCTAACTCTATTCACTATAGAAAGTACAGCAAAAACTAT
TCTTAAACCTACCAAGCCTCCTACTATCATTATGAATAATTTTATATACCACAGCCAATTTGTTATGTTA
AACCAATTCCACAAACTTGCCCATTTATCTAATTCCAATAATTCTTGTTCATTCTTTTCTTGCTGGTTTT
GCGATTCTTCAATTAAGGAGTGTATTAAGCTTGTGTAATTGTTAATTTCTCTGTCCCACTCCATCCAGGT
CGTGTGATTCCAAATCTGTTCCAGAGATTTATTACTCCAACTAGCATTCCAAGGCACAGCAGTGGTGCAA
ATGAGTTTTCCAGAGCAACCCCAAATCCCCAGGAGCTGTTGATCCTTTAGGTATCTTTCCACAGCCAGGA
TTCTTGCCTGGAGCTGCTTGATGCCCCAGACTGTGAGTTGCAACAGATGCTGTTGCGCCTCAATAGCCCT
CAGCAAATTGTTCTGCTGCTGCACTATACCAGACAATAATTGTCTGGCCTGTACCGTCAGCGTCATTGAC
GCTGCGCCCATAGTGCTTCCTGCTGCTCCCAAGAACCCAAGGAACAAAGCTCCTATTCCCACTGCTCTTT
TTTCTCTCTGCACCACTCTTCTCTTTGCCTTGGTGGGTGCTACTCCTAATGGTTCAATTTTTACTACTTT
ATATTTATATAATTCACTTCTCCAATTGTCCCTCATATCTCCTCCTTATGGTGTTTTACTAAACTTTTCC
ATGTTCTAATCCTCATCCTGTCTACTTGCCACACAATCATCACCTGCCATCTGTTTTCCATAATCCCTAA
TGATCTTTGCTTTTCTTCTTGGCACTACTTTTATGTCACTATTATCTTGTATTACTACTGCCCCTTCACC
TTTCCAGAGGAGCTTTGCTGGTCCTTTCCAAAGTGGATTTCTGCTGTCCCTGTAATAAACCCGAAAATTT
TGAATTTTTGTAATTTGTTTTTGTAATTCTTTAGTTTGTATGTCTGTTGCTATTATGTCTACTATTCTTT
CCCCTGCACTGTACCCCCCAATCCCCCCTTTTCTTTTAAAATTGTGGATGAATACTGCCATTTGTACTGC
TGTCTTAAGATGTTCAGCCTGATCTCTTACCTGTCCTATAATTTTCTTTAATTCTTTATTCATAGATTCT
ACTACTCCTTGACTTTGGGGATTGTAGGGAATTTCCAGGTCTGAAGATCCTGCTGCTTGCTGTGCTTTTT
TCTTACTTTTGTTTTGCTCTTCCTCTATCTTGTCTAAAGCTTCCTTGGTGTCTTTTATCTCTATCCTTTG
ATGCACACAATAGAGGGTTGCTACTGTATTATATAATGATCTAAGTTCTTCTGATCCTGTCTGAAGGGAT
GGTTGTAGCTGTCCCAGTATTTGTCTACAGCCTTCTGATGTTTCTAACAGGCCAGTATTAACTGCGAATC
GTTCTAGCTCCCTGCTTGCCCATACTATATGTTTTAATTTATATTTTTTCTTTCCCCCTGGCCTTAACCG
AATTTTTTCCCATCGCGATCTAATTCTCCCCCGCTTAATACTGACGCTCTCGCACCCATCTCTCTCCTTC
TAGCCTCCGCTAGTCAAAATTTTTGGCGTACTCACCAGTCGCCGCCCCTCGCCTCTTGCCGTGCGCGCTT
CAGCAAGCCGAGTCCTGCGTCGAGAGAGCTCCTCTGGTTTCCCTTTCGCTTTCAAGTCCCTGTTCGGGCG
CCACTGCTAGAGATTTTCCACACTGACTAAAAGGGTCTGAGGGATCTCTAGTTACCAGAGTCACACAACA
GACGGGCACACACTACTTGAAGCACTCAAGGCAAGCTTTATTGAGGCTTAAGCAGTGGGTTCCCTAGTTA
GCCAGAGAGCTCCCAGGCTCAGATCTGGTCTAACCAGAGAGACCCAGTACAGGCAAAAAGCAGCTGCTTA
TATGCAGGATCTGAGGGCTCGCCACTCCCCAGTCCCGCCCAGGCCACGCCTCCCATGGTAATAGCGATGA
CTAATACGTAGATGTACTGCCAAGTAGGAAAGTCCCATAAGGTCATGTACTGGGCATAATGCCAGGCGGG
CCATTTACCGTCATTGACGTCAATAGGGGGCGTACTTGGCATATGATACACTTGATGTACTGCCAAGTGG
GCAGTTTACCGTAAATACTCCACCCATTGACGTCAATGGAAAGTCCCTATTGGCGTTACTATGGGAACAT
ACGTCATTATTGACGTCAATGGGCGGGGGTCGTTGGGCGGTCAGCCAGGCGGGCCATTTACCGTAAGTTA
TGTAACGCGGAACTCCATATATGGGCTATGAACTAATGACCCCGTAATTGATTACTATTAATAACTAGTC
AATAATCAATGTCGACCCAGGTGGCACTTTTCGGGGAAATGTGCGCGGAACCCCTATTTGTTTATTTTTC
TAAATACATTCAAATATGTATCCGCTCATGAGACAATAACCCTGATAAATGCTTCAATAATATTGAAAAA
GGAAGAGTATGAGTATTCAACATTTCCGTGTCGCCCTTATTCCCTTTTTTGCGGCATTTTGCCTTCCTGT
TTTTGCTCACCCAGAAACGCTGGTGAAAGTAAAAGATGCTGAAGATCAGTTGGGTGCACGAGTGGGTTAC
ATCGAACTGGATCTCAACAGCGGTAAGATCCTTGAGAGTTTTCGCCCCGAAGAACGTTTTCCAATGATGA
GCACTTTTAAAGTTCTGCTATGTGGCGCGGTATTATCCCGTATTGACGCCGGGCAAGAGCAACTCGGTCG
CCGCATACACTATTCTCAGAATGACTTGGTTGAGTACTCACCAGTCACAGAAAAGCATCTTACGGATGGC
ATGACAGTAAGAGAATTATGCAGTGCTGCCATAACCATGAGTGATAACACTGCGGCCAACTTACTTCTGA
CAACGATCGGAGGACCGAAGGAGCTAACCGCTTTTTTGCACAACATGGGGGATCATGTAACTCGCCTTGA
TCGTTGGGAACCGGAGCTGAATGAAGCCATACCAAACGACGAGCGTGACACCACGATGCCTGTAGCAATG
GCAACAACGTTGCGCAAACTATTAACTGGCGAACTACTTACTCTAGCTTCCCGGCAACAATTAATAGACT
GGATGGAGGCGGATAAAGTTGCAGGACCACTTCTGCGCTCGGCCCTTCCGGCTGGCTGGTTTATTGCTGA
TAAATCTGGAGCCGGTGAGCGTGGGTCTCGCGGTATCATTGCAGCACTGGGGCCAGATGGTAAGCCCTCC
CGTATCGTAGTTATCTACACGACGGGGAGTCAGGCAACTATGGATGAACGAAATAGACAGATCGCTGAGA
TAGGTGCCTCACTGATTAAGCATTGGTAACTGTCAGACCAAGTTTACTCATATATACTTTAGATTGATTT
AAAACTTCATTTTTAATTTAAAAGGATCTAGGTGAAGATCCTTTTTGATAATCTCATGACCAAAATCCCT
TAACGTGAGTTTTCGTTCCACTGAGCGTCAGACCCCGTAGAAAAGATCAAAGGATCTTC
Features (pLannotate 1.2.2; 29 found; start..end, strand, type, name):
      1..589     +  rep_origin     ori: high-copy-number ColE1/pMB1/pBR322/pUC origin of replication
    772..826     +  CDS            lacI (fragment): lac repressor; lacI; The lac repressor binds to the lac operator to inhibit transcription in E. coli. This inhibition can be relieved by adding lactose or isopropyl-β-D-thiogalactopyranoside (IPTG).
    828..962     -  polyA_signal   SV40 poly(A) signal: SV40 polyadenylation signal
    982..1117    -  rep_origin     SV40 ori: SV40 origin of replication
   1141..1163    -  promoter       SV40 promoter (fragment): SV40 enhancer and early promoter
   1170..1209    +  CDS            lacI (fragment): lac repressor; lacI; The lac repressor binds to the lac operator to inhibit transcription in E. coli. This inhibition can be relieved by adding lactose or isopropyl-β-D-thiogalactopyranoside (IPTG).
   1222..1243    +  protein_bind   CAP binding site: CAP binding activates transcription in the presence of cAMP. E. coli catabolite activator protein
   1258..1288    +  promoter       lac promoter: promoter for the E. coli lac operon
   1296..1312    +  protein_bind   lac operator: The lac repressor binds to the lac operator to inhibit transcription in E. coli. This inhibition can be relieved by adding lactose or isopropyl-β-D-thiogalactopyranoside (IPTG). lac repressor encoded by lacI
   1697..1752    -  polyA_signal   β-globin poly(A) signal: rabbit β-globin polyadenylation signal (Gil and Proudfoot, 1987)
   1838..1973    -  LTR            3' LTR (ΔU3) (fragment): self-inactivating 3' long terminal repeat (LTR) from HIV-1
   1975..2043    -  CDS            nef (fragment): NEF_HV1Z2 - Experimental evidence at protein level: Swiss-Prot protein existence level 1. Extracellular Nef protein targets CD4(+) T-lymphocytes for apoptosis by interacting with CXCR4 surface receptors. From Human immunodeficiency virus type 1 group M subtype D (isolate Z2/CDC-Z34) (HIV-1).
   2069..3727    -  CDS            IRS4 (fragment): IRS4_HUMAN - Experimental evidence at protein level: Swiss-Prot protein existence level 1. Acts as an interface between multiple growth factor receptors possessing tyrosine kinase activity, such as insulin receptor, IGF1R and FGFR1, and a complex network of intracellular signaling molecules containing SH2 domains. Involved in the IGF1R mitogenic signaling pathway. Promotes the AKT1 signaling pathway and BAD phosphorylation during insulin stimulation without activation of RPS6KB1 or the inhibition of apoptosis. Interaction with GRB2 enhances insulin- stimulated mitogen-activated protein kinase
   3770..4486    -  CDS            mEGFP: mEGFP is a basic (constitutively fluorescent) green fluorescent protein published in 2002, derived from Aequorea victoria. It has moderate acid sensitivity.
   4500..4537    -  misc_feature   MCS (fragment): multiple cloning site
   4536..4552    -  promoter       tight TRE promoter (fragment): Tet-responsive promoter PTight, consisting of seven tet operator sequences followed by the minimal CMV promoter
   4568..4771    -  promoter       CMV promoter: human cytomegalovirus (CMV) immediate early promoter
   4772..5075    -  enhancer       CMV enhancer: human cytomegalovirus immediate early enhancer
   5143..5159    -  misc_feature   MCS (fragment): multiple cloning site
   5159..5184    -  CDS            Rev (fragment): human immunodeficiency virus 1 (HIV-1) Rev protein; rev; enhances nuclear export of unspliced and incompletely spliced viral mRNAs
   5561..5794    -  misc_feature   RRE: The Rev response element (RRE) of HIV-1 allows for Rev-dependent mRNA export from the nucleus to the cytoplasm.
   5928..6011    -  CDS            vif (fragment): VIF_HV1BR - Experimental evidence at protein level: Swiss-Prot protein existence level 1. Counteracts the innate antiviral activity of host APOBEC3F and APOBEC3G. Forms a complex with host APOBEC3F and APOBEC3G thus preventing the entry of these lethally hypermutating enzymes into progeny virions. Recruits an active E3 ubiquitin ligase complex composed of elongin BC, CUL5, and RBX2 to induce polyubiquitination of APOBEC3G and APOBEC3F. In turn, they are directed to the 26S proteasome for degradation. Vif interaction with APOBEC3G also blocks its cytidine deaminase activity in a proteasome-inde
   6154..6271    -  misc_feature   cPPT/CTS: central polypurine tract and central termination sequence of HIV-1
   6420..6779    -  CDS            HIV-1 gag (fragment): gag protein from human immunodeficiency virus 1; gag
   6763..6888    -  misc_feature   HIV-1 Ψ: packaging signal of human immunodeficiency virus type 1
   6935..7192    -  LTR            5' LTR (truncated): truncated 5' long terminal repeat (LTR) from HIV-1
   7194..7573    -  enhancer       CMV enhancer: human cytomegalovirus immediate early enhancer
   7604..7708    +  promoter       AmpR promoter: bla
   7709..8569    +  CDS            AmpR: β-lactamase; bla; confers resistance to ampicillin, carbenicillin, and related antibiotics
