[The description below was written by a language model from this plasmid's Addgene catalogue record and pLannotate feature annotations shown in this document.]
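Description:
CL20_mEGFP_Vidr_033 is an 8.7 kb mammalian expression plasmid built on the CL20 backbone. The catalogue lists it only as a mammalian expression vector, but the feature table shows the architecture of a self-inactivating HIV-1 lentiviral transfer vector. It is propagated in E. coli through a high-copy ColE1/pUC-type origin and selected with ampicillin via the β-lactamase gene. Recombination-limiting NEB Stable cells are the recorded host, which fits the repeated LTR sequences. The viral unit begins with a CMV enhancer fused to a truncated 5' LTR, an arrangement that normally allows Tat-independent production of genomic RNA. This is followed by the Ψ packaging signal with a partial gag sequence, the cPPT/CTS element, the Rev response element for Rev-dependent nuclear export, and a ΔU3 3' LTR. A rabbit β-globin polyadenylation signal lies downstream of the 3' LTR. Short SV40 origin, promoter and poly(A) fragments and lac-derived remnants are also annotated in the backbone.

The payload sits between the RRE and the 3' LTR. An internal CMV enhancer/promoter drives monomeric EGFP fused to the N-terminus of Vidr_033. This unmutated intrinsically disordered region of human IRS4 corresponds to residues 397–949 according to the depositor's comment, which matches the length of the annotated IRS4 fragment. No mammalian selection marker or WPRE is annotated. The construct is intended for expressing the fluorescently tagged IDR in mammalian cells so that its localisation and behaviour can be visualised. The associated work concerns protein condensate formation and its links to RNA biology. The lentiviral elements suggest it could be delivered by transduction as well as by transfection, though the record does not state which route was used.
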