Addgene plasmid #244800: CL20_mEGFP_Vidr_033
Purpose: Express mEGFP-tagged intrinsically disordered protein (IDR), Vidr_033, derived from human protein IRS4
Depositing lab: Richard Kriwacki. Depositing organization: St. Jude Children's Research Hospital. Publication: Proteome-wide computational analyses reveal links between protein condensate formation and RNA biology. Maiti S, Tripathi S, Baggett DW, Phillips AH, Park CG, Wang J, Wahiduzzaman, Freyaldenhoven WT, Kinger S, Pioso BJ, Bollinger JC, Somjee R, Lang B, Babu MM, Kriwacki RW. Sci Adv. 2025 Dec 5;11(49):eady1420. doi: 10.1126/sciadv.ady1420. Epub 2025 Dec 3. PubMed 41337585.
Backbone
  Vector backbone: CL20
  Vector type: Mammalian Expression
Growth in bacteria
  Bacterial resistance: Ampicillin, 100 μg/mL
  Growth temperature: 37°C
  Growth strain: NEB Stable
  Copy number: High Copy
Gene/Insert
  Gene/Insert name: Vidr_033
  Species: H. sapiens (human)
  Mutation: Unmutated
  Tag / fusion protein: monomeric EGFP (N terminal on insert)
  Cloning method: Restriction Enzyme; 5′ cloning site Unknown (unknown if destroyed)
Terms and licenses: Academic/Nonprofit Terms; Industry Terms: Not Available to Industry
Depositor comments: IRS4_397_949
How to cite: CL20_mEGFP_Vidr_033 was a gift from Richard Kriwacki (Addgene plasmid # 244800 ; http://n2t.net/addgene:244800 ; RRID:Addgene_244800)
